Addgene plasmid #173321: RVD-CT2
Purpose: One-step assembly of custom RVD arrays to construct DdCBE, TALE, etc.
Depositing lab: Bin Shen. Depositing organization: Nanjing Medical University. Publication: Precision modeling of mitochondrial diseases in zebrafish via DdCBE-mediated mtDNA base editing. Guo J, Zhang X, Chen X, Sun H, Dai Y, Wang J, Qian X, Tan L, Lou X, Shen B. Cell Discov. 2021 Sep 3;7(1):78. doi: 10.1038/s41421-021-00307-9. PubMed 34480028.
Backbone
  Vector backbone: TetR T vector
  Vector type: Unspecified
Growth in bacteria
  Bacterial resistance: Tetracycline, 10 μg/mL
  Growth temperature: 37°C
  Growth strain: DH5alpha
  Copy number: High Copy
Gene/Insert
  Gene/Insert name: HD-NG dimer RVD at Position2
  Species: Synthetic
  Mutation: no
  Cloning method: Restriction Enzyme; 5′ cloning site Unknown (unknown if destroyed)
Terms and licenses: Academic/Nonprofit Terms; Industry Terms: Not Available to Industry
Depositor comments: RVD is inserted into TA site of TetR T vector
How to cite: RVD-CT2 was a gift from Bin Shen (Addgene plasmid # 173321 ; http://n2t.net/addgene:173321 ; RRID:Addgene_173321)
