[The description below was written by a language model from this plasmid's Addgene catalogue record and pLannotate feature annotations shown in this document.]
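Description:
RVD-CT2 is a small (about 2.6 kb) bacterial cloning plasmid that serves as a building-block module in a library for one-step assembly of custom TALE repeat arrays, such as those needed to build DdCBE mitochondrial base editors or other TALE-based proteins. Its insert is a synthetic dimer of two TALE repeats carrying the repeat-variable diresidues HD and NG, designated for position 2 of the array. By the standard TALE code, HD recognises cytosine and NG recognises thymine, which matches the "CT" in the plasmid name. According to the depositor, the dimer was inserted at the TA cloning site of a tetracycline-resistant T vector. The flanking restriction sites used to release the module during assembly are not stated in the record.

The backbone is minimal. A high-copy ColE1/pUC-type origin supports propagation in E. coli, and a tet promoter drives the tetracycline efflux gene (TcR) for selection. Using tetracycline resistance on module plasmids would typically allow them to be counter-selected against a destination vector bearing a different marker, although the record does not say this explicitly. The automated annotation also picks up a T7 promoter, a very short RSF origin fragment and a short kanamycin-resistance fragment. The latter two are likely non-functional remnants of vector construction. The RVD insert itself is not annotated in the feature table, and it presumably lies in the unannotated stretch between the T7 promoter and the origin. The plasmid carries no eukaryotic expression elements, so it functions purely as a donor of the repeat module rather than as an expression construct.
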