Features (pLannotate 1.2.2; 6 found; start..end, strand, type, name):
    551..590     -  rep_origin     RSF ori (fragment): Plasmids containing the RSF 1030 origin of replication can be propagated in E. coli cells that contain additional plasmids with compatible origins.
    606..634     +  promoter       tet promoter: E. coli promoter for tetracycline efflux protein gene
    682..1872    +  CDS            TcR: tetracycline efflux protein; tet; confers resistance to tetracycline
   1970..2044    +  CDS            KanR (fragment): aminoglycoside phosphotransferase; aphA-3; confers resistance to kanamycin
   2047..2065    -  promoter       T7 promoter: promoter for bacteriophage T7 RNA polymerase
   2495..479     +  rep_origin     ori (across the origin): high-copy-number ColE1/pMB1/pBR322/pUC origin of replication
>Addgene plasmid #173321 | RVD-CT2 | addgene full sequence | sequence record 355411 | Addgene NGS Result
TAACTGGCTTCAGCAGAGCGCAGATACCAAATACTGTTCTTCTAGTGTAGCCGTAGTTAGGCCACCACTT
CAAGAACTCTGTAGCACCGCCTACATACCTCGCTCTGCTAATCCTGTTACCAGTGGCTGCTGCCAGTGGC
GATAAGTCGTGTCTTACCGGGTTGGACTCAAGACGATAGTTACCGGATAAGGCGCAGCGGTCGGGCTGAA
CGGGGGGTTCGTGCACACAGCCCAGCTTGGAGCGAACGACCTACACCGAACTGAGATACCTACAGCGTGA
GCTATGAGAAAGCGCCACGCTTCCCGAAGGGAGAAAGGCGGACAGGTATCCGGTAAGCGGCAGGGTCGGA
ACAGGAGAGCGCACGAGGGAGCTTCCAGGGGGAAACGCCTGGTATCTTTATAGTCCTGTCGGGTTTCGCC
ACCTCTGACTTGAGCGTCGATTTTTGTGATGCTCGTCAGGGGGGCGGAGCCTATGGAAAAACGCCAGCAA
CGCGGCCTTTTTACGGTTCCTGGCCTTTTGCTGGCCTTTTGCTCACATGTTCTTTCCTGCGTTATCCACA
GAATCAGGGGATAACGCAGGAAAGAACATGAATTAATTCTCATGTTTGACAGCTTATCATCGATTAGCTT
TAATGCGGTAGTTTATCACAGTTAAATTGCTAACGCAGTCAGGCACCGTGTATGAAATCTAACAATGCGC
TCATCGTCATCCTCGGCACCGTCACCCTGGATGCTGTAGGCATAGGCTTGGTTATGCCGGTACTGCCGGG
CCTCTTGCGGGATATCGTCCATTCCGACAGCATCGCCAGTCACTATGGCGTGCTGCTAGCGCTATATGCG
TTGATGCAATTTCTATGCGCACCCGTTCTCGGAGCACTGTCCGACCGCTTTGGCCGCCGCCCAGTCCTGC
TCGCTTCGCTACTTGGAGCCACTATCGACTACGCGATCATGGCGACCACACCCGTCCTGTGGATTCTCTA
CGCCGGACGCATCGTGGCCGGCATCACCGGCGCCACAGGTGCGGTTGCTGGCGCCTATATCGCCGACATC
ACCGATGGGGAAGATCGGGCTCGCCACTTCGGGCTCATGAGCGCTTGTTTCGGCGTGGGTATGGTGGCAG
GCCCCGTGGCCGGGGGACTGTTGGGCGCCATCTCCTTACATGCACCATTCCTTGCGGCGGCGGTGCTCAA
CGGCCTCAACCTACTACTGGGCTGCTTCCTAATGCAGGAGTCGCATAAGGGAGAGCGCCGACCCATGCCC
TTGAGAGCCTTCAACCCAGTCAGCTCCTTCCGGTGGGCGCGGGGCATGACTATCGTCGCCGCACTTATGA
CTGTCTTCTTTATCATGCAACTCGTAGGACAGGTGCCGGCAGCGCTCTGGGTCATTTTCGGCGAGGACCG
CTTTCGCTGGAGCGCGACGATGATCGGCCTGTCGCTTGCGGTATTCGGAATCTTGCACGCCCTCGCTCAA
GCCTTCGTCACTGGTCCCGCCACCAAACGTTTCGGCGAGAAGCAGGCCATTATCGCCGGCATGGCGGCCG
ACGCGCTGGGCTACGTCTTGCTGGCGTTCGCGACGCGAGGCTGGATGGCCTTCCCCATTATGATTCTTCT
CGCTTCCGGCGGCATCGGGATGCCCGCGTTGCAGGCCATGCTGTCCAGGCAGGTAGATGACGACCATCAG
GGACAGCTTCAAGGATCGCTCGCGGCTCTTACCAGCCTAACTTCGATCATTGGACCGCTGATCGTCACGG
CGATTTATGCCGCCTCGGCGAGCACATGGAACGGGTTGGCATGGATTGTAGGCGCCGCCCTATACCTTGT
CTGCCTCCCCGCGTTGCGTCGCGGTGCATGGAGCCGGGCCACCTCGACCTGAATGGAAGCCGGCGGCACC
TCGCTAACGGATTCACCACTCCAAGAATTGGAGCCAATCAATTCTTGCGGAGAACTGTGAATGCGCAAAC
CAACCCTTGATCGGGGAAGAACAGTATGTCGAGCTATTTTTTGACTTACTGGGGATCAAGCCTGATTGGG
AGAAAATAAAATATCCCCTATAGTGAGTCGTATTACATGGTCATAGCTGTTTCCTGGCAGCTCTGGCCCG
TGTCTCAAAATCTCTGATGTTACATTGCACAAGATAAAAATATATCATCATGCCTCCTCTAGACCAAAGC
TGGTCTCGCAGGTTGTAGCGATTGCTAGTCATGACGGTGGCAAACAGGCTCTTGAAACCGTCCAACGCCT
TCTACCAGTTCTCTGTCAAGCCCACGGACTAACCCCAGCGCAAGTTGTAGCGATTGCTAGTAATGGGGGT
GGCAAACAGGCTCTTGAGACTGTTCAGCGCCTTCTACCAGTTCTCTGTCAAGCCCACGGCCTGACGCCCG
AGCAAGTGGTTGAGACCATATCTGGTCGAGCCACCCATGACCAAAATCCCTTAACGTGAGTTACGCGTCG
TTCCACTGAGCGTCAGACCCCGTAGAAAAGATCAAAGGATCTTCTTGAGATCCTTTTTTTCTGCGCGTAA
TCTGCTGCTTGCAAACAAAAAAACCACCGCTACCAGCGGTGGTTTGTTTGCCGGATCAAGAGCTACCAAC
TCTTTTTCCGAAGG
