>Addgene plasmid #173321 | RVD-CT2 | depositor partial sequence | sequence record 336276 | RVD flanked by two Bsa I sites
GGTCTCGCAGGTTGTAGCGATTGCTAGTCATGACGGTGGCAAACAGGCTCTTGAAACCGTCCAACGCCTT
CTACCAGTTCTCTGTCAAGCCCACGGACTAACCCCAGCGCAAGTTGTAGCGATTGCTAGTAATGGGGGTG
GCAAACAGGCTCTTGAGACTGTTCAGCGCCTTCTACCAGTTCTCTGTCAAGCCCACGGCCTGACGCCCGA
GCAAGTGGTTGAGACC
